Addgene plasmid #146679: pT7-EGFP-C1-HsPatL1_1-517_J
Purpose: Mammalian Expression of HsPatL1_1-517
Depositing lab: Elisa Izaurralde. Depositing organization: Max Planck Institute for Developmental Biology. Publication: The C-terminal alpha-alpha superhelix of Pat is required for mRNA decapping in metazoa. Braun JE, Tritschler F, Haas G, Igreja C, Truffault V, Weichenrieder O, Izaurralde E. EMBO J. 2010 Jul 21. 29(14):2368-80. 10.1038/emboj.2010.124 PubMed 20543818.
Backbone
  Vector backbone: Unknown
  Vector type: Mammalian Expression
Growth in bacteria
  Bacterial resistance: Kanamycin, 50 μg/mL
  Growth temperature: 37°C
  Growth strain: DH5alpha
  Copy number: High Copy
Gene/Insert
  Gene/Insert name: HsPatL1_1-517
  Species: H. sapiens (human)
  Entrez Gene: PATL1 (a.k.a. Pat1b, hPat1b)
  Cloning method: Unknown
Terms and licenses: Academic/Nonprofit Terms; Industry Terms: Not Available to Industry
Depositor comments: Orf extracted from NCBI: NM_152716.2 Plasmids from this collection were made available to the research community and donated after the lab closed. Please note that the sequence provided by the depositing laboratory may be theoretical/predicted or based on Sanger sequencing results. There may be discrepancies between sequencing results obtained by Addgene and the depositor sequence. If an Addgene verified sequence is not available, please contact before placing your order to request that our lab fully sequence the plasmid.
How to cite: pT7-EGFP-C1-HsPatL1_1-517_J was a gift from Elisa Izaurralde (Addgene plasmid # 146679 ; http://n2t.net/addgene:146679 ; RRID:Addgene_146679)
