[The description below was written by a language model from this plasmid's Addgene catalogue record and pLannotate feature annotations shown in this document.]
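Description:
pT7-EGFP-C1-HsPatL1_1-517_J is a 6,286 bp mammalian expression plasmid encoding an N-terminal EGFP fusion to a C-terminally truncated fragment (residues 1–517) of human PATL1 (also called Pat1b), a protein involved in mRNA decapping. The catalogue lists the backbone as unknown, but the name and the arrangement of annotated features are consistent with an EGFP-C1-style vector carrying an added T7 promoter. It replicates in E. coli at high copy from a ColE1/pUC-type origin and also has an f1 origin for single-stranded DNA production. A single NeoR/KanR (Tn5 aminoglycoside phosphotransferase) gene provides both selections. It is preceded by a bacterial bla promoter, giving kanamycin resistance in bacteria, and by the SV40 enhancer/early promoter, allowing G418 selection in mammalian cells. An HSV TK polyadenylation signal terminates this cassette.

The expression cassette is driven by the human CMV immediate-early enhancer and promoter. A T7 promoter sits between the CMV promoter and the coding region, which would in principle also permit transcription by T7 RNA polymerase. The EGFP coding sequence comes first, followed by a short remnant of the multiple cloning site that acts as a linker, then the PATL1 fragment, and finally an SV40 poly(A) signal. The depositor states that the open reading frame was taken from the NCBI reference transcript for PATL1. The short annotations for an HIV-1 LTR fragment, a ble fragment and a bGH poly(A) fragment are probably partial sequence matches rather than functional elements.

The stated purpose is mammalian expression of this PATL1 fragment. It comes from a study on the role of the Pat C-terminal domain in metazoan mRNA decapping, where a fluorescently tagged truncation lacking that region would suit localisation or interaction analyses, although the record does not specify particular assays. The depositor sequence may be theoretical rather than fully verified.
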