Features (pLannotate 1.2.2; 16 found; start..end, strand, type, name):
     61..364     +  enhancer       CMV enhancer: human cytomegalovirus immediate early enhancer
    365..568     +  promoter       CMV promoter: human cytomegalovirus (CMV) immediate early promoter
    564..597     +  LTR            5' LTR (truncated) (fragment): truncated 5' long terminal repeat (LTR) from HIV-1
    613..631     +  promoter       T7 promoter: promoter for bacteriophage T7 RNA polymerase
    665..1381    +  CDS            EGFP: EGFP is a basic (constitutively fluorescent) green fluorescent protein published in 1996, derived from Aequorea victoria. It is reported to be a rapidly-maturing weak dimer with moderate acid sensitivity.
   1382..1402    +  misc_feature   MCS (fragment): multiple cloning site
   1403..3055    +  CDS            PATL1 (fragment): PATL1_HUMAN - Experimental evidence at protein level: Swiss-Prot protein existence level 1. (Microbial infection) In case of infection, required for translation and replication of hepatitis C virus (HCV). From Homo sapiens (Human).
   3074..3195    +  polyA_signal   SV40 poly(A) signal: SV40 polyadenylation signal
   3229..3657    -  rep_origin     f1 ori (sequence partly withheld): f1 bacteriophage origin of replication; arrow indicates direction of (+) strand synthesis
   3684..3788    +  promoter       AmpR promoter: bla
   3790..4147    +  promoter       SV40 promoter: SV40 enhancer and early promoter
   4182..4976    +  CDS            NeoR/KanR: aminoglycoside phosphotransferase from Tn5; aph(3')-II (or nptII); confers resistance to neomycin, kanamycin, and G418 (Geneticin®)
   4997..5149    +  CDS            ble (fragment): BLE_KLEPN - Experimental evidence at protein level: Swiss-Prot protein existence level 1. Binding protein with a strong affinity to the bleomycin family of antibiotics. Binds to CL990; an antimitotic-antibiotic compound. From Klebsiella pneumoniae.
   5208..5255    +  polyA_signal   HSV TK poly(A) signal: herpes simplex virus thymidine kinase polyadenylation signal (Cole and Stacy, 1985)
   5346..5362    -  polyA_signal   bGH poly(A) signal (fragment): bovine growth hormone polyadenylation signal
   5584..6172    +  rep_origin     ori: high-copy-number ColE1/pMB1/pBR322/pUC origin of replication
>Addgene plasmid #146679 | pT7-EGFP-C1-HsPatL1_1-517_J | depositor full sequence | sequence record 289125 | Full Sequence
TAGTTATTAATAGTAATCAATTACGGGGTCATTAGTTCATAGCCCATATATGGAGTTCCGCGTTACATAA
CTTACGGTAAATGGCCCGCCTGGCTGACCGCCCAACGACCCCCGCCCATTGACGTCAATAATGACGTATG
TTCCCATAGTAACGCCAATAGGGACTTTCCATTGACGTCAATGGGTGGAGTATTTACGGTAAACTGCCCA
CTTGGCAGTACATCAAGTGTATCATATGCCAAGTACGCCCCCTATTGACGTCAATGACGGTAAATGGCCC
GCCTGGCATTATGCCCAGTACATGACCTTATGGGACTTTCCTACTTGGCAGTACATCTACGTATTAGTCA
TCGCTATTACCATGGTGATGCGGTTTTGGCAGTACATCAATGGGCGTGGATAGCGGTTTGACTCACGGGG
ATTTCCAAGTCTCCACCCCATTGACGTCAATGGGAGTTTGTTTTGGCACCAAAATCAACGGGACTTTCCA
AAATGTCGTAACAACTCCGCCCCATTGACGCAAATGGGCGGTAGGCGTGTACGGTGGGAGGTCTATATAA
GCAGAGCTCTCTGGCTAACTAGAGAACCCACTGCTTACTGGCTTATCGAAATTAATACGACTCACTATAG
GGAGACCCAAGCTCTAGCGCTACCGGTCGCCACCATGGTGAGCAAGGGCGAGGAGCTGTTCACCGGGGTG
GTGCCCATCCTGGTCGAGCTGGACGGCGACGTAAACGGCCACAAGTTCAGCGTGTCCGGCGAGGGCGAGG
GCGATGCCACCTACGGCAAGCTGACCCTGAAGTTCATCTGCACCACCGGCAAGCTGCCCGTGCCCTGGCC
CACCCTCGTGACCACCCTGACCTACGGCGTGCAGTGCTTCAGCCGCTACCCCGACCACATGAAGCAGCAC
GACTTCTTCAAGTCCGCCATGCCCGAAGGCTACGTCCAGGAGCGCACCATCTTCTTCAAGGACGACGGCA
ACTACAAGACCCGCGCCGAGGTGAAGTTCGAGGGCGACACCCTGGTGAACCGCATCGAGCTGAAGGGCAT
CGACTTCAAGGAGGACGGCAACATCCTGGGGCACAAGCTGGAGTACAACTACAACAGCCACAACGTCTAT
ATCATGGCCGACAAGCAGAAGAACGGCATCAAGGTGAACTTCAAGATCCGCCACAACATCGAGGACGGCA
GCGTGCAGCTCGCCGACCACTACCAGCAGAACACCCCCATCGGCGACGGCCCCGTGCTGCTGCCCGACAA
CCACTACCTGAGCACCCAGTCCGCCCTGAGCAAAGACCCCAACGAGAAGCGCGATCACATGGTCCTGCTG
GAGTTCGTGACCGCCGCCGGGATCACTCTCGGCATGGACGAGCTGTACAAGTCCGGACTCAGATCTCGAG
CTATGTTCCGCTACGAGTCTTTGGAGGATTGTCCTCTGGATGAAGATGAAGATGCATTTCAGGGACTGGG
AGAAGAAGATGAAGAGATTGATCAATTCAATGATGATACATTTGGGTCAGGTGCAGTTGATGATGATTGG
CAGGAAGCACATGAGCGCCTGGCTGAATTGGAAGAAAAGCTACCAGTGGCAGTTAATGAACAAACAGGCA
ATGGAGAGAGAGATGAAATGGACTTGTTGGGTGACCATGAGGAGAATCTGGCAGAAAGGCTCAGTAAGAT
GGTGATTGAAAATGAACTAGAAGATCCAGCTATTATGAGGGCAGTGCAGACCAGGCCAGTTTTACAACCC
CAACCAGGAAGTCTGAATTCCAGTATCTGGGATGGATCTGAAGTTCTGAGGCGAATCCGAGGACCACTGC
TTGCTCAGGAAATGCCTACAGTGTCTGTATTAGAATATGCTTTGCCTCAGAGGCCCCCCCAGGGTCCAGA
AGATGATCGGGACCTTTCTGAACGAGCATTACCAAGGCGGTCAACTTCACCTATCATTGGCAGTCCTCCT
GTTAGAGCTGTCCCCATAGGCACCCCACCTAAACAGATGGCTGTACCCAGCTTCACCCAACAGATTCTGT
GTCCGAAGCCTGTCCATGTTCGGCCCCCAATGCCACCTCGTTATCCTGCTCCCTATGGTGAGAGGATGTC
TCCAAACCAGCTCTGCAGTGTCCCGAACTCTTCCCTCCTGGGTCACCCTTTTCCTCCTAGTGTTCCTCCT
GTTCTCAGCCCCCTCCAGAGAGCACAGCTTCTTGGAGGAGCACAGCTACAGCCTGGACGGATGTCTCCCA
GCCAGTTTGCACGGGTCCCTGGATTTGTTGGTAGTCCACTTGCTGCCATGAATCCCAAGTTGCTACAAGG
GCGAGTTGGGCAGATGCTTCCCCCAGCACCAGGCTTCCGTGCCTTCTTTAGTGCTCCACCCTCCGCTACA
CCACCTCCACAGCAGCACCCTCCTGGCCCAGGACCCCACCTGCAAAACCTAAGATCTCAGGCCCCAATGT
TTAGACCGGACACAACTCACCTCCATCCACAGCACCGTCGACTCTTGCATCAGAGACAGCAACAGAATAG
AAGTCAGCATCGGAATCTCAATGGTGCGGGAGATAGAGGAAGTCACCGGAGCAGTCATCAAGATCATCTC
CGAAAGGATCCATATGCCAATCTCATGTTGCAGCGGGAAAAGGATTGGGTCTCTAAAATCCAGATGATGC
AACTGCAAAGCACTGATCCCTACCTGGATGATTTTTATTACCAGAATTACTTTGAAAAACTGGAGAAACT
GTCAGCTGCTGAAGAAATACAAGGTGATGGCCCTAAGAAGGAGCGCACCAAGCTTATCACCCCTCAGGTG
GCCAAACTGGAGCACGCCTATAAGCCAGTGCAATTTGAGGGCTCTTTGGGAAAGCTTACCGTTTCTAGTG
TGAATAATCCCCGAAAAATGATTGATGCTGTTGTGACATCTCGGAGTGAGGATGATGAGACAAAAGAAAA
ACAAGTTCGAGACTAATCTAGATAACTGATCATAATCAGCCATACCACATTTGTAGAGGTTTTACTTGCT
TTAAAAAACCTCCCACACCTCCCCCTGAACCTGAAACATAAAATGAATGCAATTGTTGTTGTTAACTTGT
TTATTGCAGCTTATAATGGTTACAAATAAAGCAATAGCATCACAAATTTCACAAATAAAGCATTTTTTTC
ACTGCATTCTAGTTGTGGTTTGTCCAAACTCATCAATGTATCTTAACGCGTAAATTGTAAGCGTTAATAT
TTTGTTAAAATTCGCGTTAAATTTTTGTTAAATCAGCTCATTTTTTAACCAATAGGCCGAAATCGGCAAA
ATCCCTTATAAATCAAAAGAATAGACCGAGATAGGGT
[37 nt withheld, positions 3328-3364]
AAAGAACGTGGACTCCAACGTCAAAGG
[49 nt withheld, positions 3392-3440]
T
[91 nt withheld, positions 3442-3532]
G
[124 nt withheld, positions 3534-3657]
CAGGTGGCACTTTTCGGGGAAATGTGCGCGGAACCCCTATTTGTTTATTTTTCTAAATACATTCAAATAT
GTATCCGCTCATGAGACAATAACCCTGATAAATGCTTCAATAATATTGAAAAAGGAAGAGTCCTGAGGCG
GAAAGAACCAGCTGTGGAATGTGTGTCAGTTAGGGTGTGGAAAGTCCCCAGGCTCCCCAGCAGGCAGAAG
TATGCAAAGCATGCATCTCAATTAGTCAGCAACCAGGTGTGGAAAGTCCCCAGGCTCCCCAGCAGGCAGA
AGTATGCAAAGCATGCATCTCAATTAGTCAGCAACCATAGTCCCGCCCCTAACTCCGCCCATCCCGCCCC
TAACTCCGCCCAGTTCCGCCCATTCTCCGCCCCATGGCTGACTAATTTTTTTTATTTATGCAGAGGCCGA
GGCCGCCTCGGCCTCTGAGCTATTCCAGAAGTAGTGAGGAGGCTTTTTTGGAGGCCTAGGCTTTTGCAAA
GATCGATCAAGAGACAGGATGAGGATCGTTTCGCATGATTGAACAAGATGGATTGCACGCAGGTTCTCCG
GCCGCTTGGGTGGAGAGGCTATTCGGCTATGACTGGGCACAACAGACAATCGGCTGCTCTGATGCCGCCG
TGTTCCGGCTGTCAGCGCAGGGGCGCCCGGTTCTTTTTGTCAAGACCGACCTGTCCGGTGCCCTGAATGA
ACTGCAAGACGAGGCAGCGCGGCTATCGTGGCTGGCCACGACGGGCGTTCCTTGCGCAGCTGTGCTCGAC
GTTGTCACTGAAGCGGGAAGGGACTGGCTGCTATTGGGCGAAGTGCCGGGGCAGGATCTCCTGTCATCTC
ACCTTGCTCCTGCCGAGAAAGTATCCATCATGGCTGATGCAATGCGGCGGCTGCATACGCTTGATCCGGC
TACCTGCCCATTCGACCACCAAGCGAAACATCGCATCGAGCGAGCACGTACTCGGATGGAAGCCGGTCTT
GTCGATCAGGATGATCTGGACGAAGAGCATCAGGGGCTCGCGCCAGCCGAACTGTTCGCCAGGCTCAAGG
CGAGCATGCCCGACGGCGAGGATCTCGTCGTGACCCATGGCGATGCCTGCTTGCCGAATATCATGGTGGA
AAATGGCCGCTTTTCTGGATTCATCGACTGTGGCCGGCTGGGTGTGGCGGACCGCTATCAGGACATAGCG
TTGGCTACCCGTGATATTGCTGAAGAGCTTGGCGGCGAATGGGCTGACCGCTTCCTCGTGCTTTACGGTA
TCGCCGCTCCCGATTCGCAGCGCATCGCCTTCTATCGCCTTCTTGACGAGTTCTTCTGAGCGGGACTCTG
GGGTTCGAAATGACCGACCAAGCGACGCCCAACCTGCCATCACGAGATTTCGATTCCACCGCCGCCTTCT
ATGAAAGGTTGGGCTTCGGAATCGTTTTCCGGGACGCCGGCTGGATGATCCTCCAGCGCGGGGATCTCAT
GCTGGAGTTCTTCGCCCACCCTAGGGGGAGGCTAACTGAAACACGGAAGGAGACAATACCGGAAGGAACC
CGCGCTATGACGGCAATAAAAAGACAGAATAAAACGCACGGTGTTGGGTCGTTTGTTCATAAACGCGGGG
TTCGGTCCCAGGGCTGGCACTCTGTCGATACCCCACCGAGACCCCATTGGGGCCAATACGCCCGCGTTTC
TTCCTTTTCCCCACCCCACCCCCCAAGTTCGGGTGAAGGCCCAGGGCTCGCAGCCAACGTCGGGGCGGCA
GGCCCTGCCATAGCCTCAGGTTACTCATATATACTTTAGATTGATTTAAAACTTCATTTTTAATTTAAAA
GGATCTAGGTGAAGATCCTTTTTGATAATCTCATGACCAAAATCCCTTAACGTGAGTTTTCGTTCCACTG
AGCGTCAGACCCCGTAGAAAAGATCAAAGGATCTTCTTGAGATCCTTTTTTTCTGCGCGTAATCTGCTGC
TTGCAAACAAAAAAACCACCGCTACCAGCGGTGGTTTGTTTGCCGGATCAAGAGCTACCAACTCTTTTTC
CGAAGGTAACTGGCTTCAGCAGAGCGCAGATACCAAATACTGTCCTTCTAGTGTAGCCGTAGTTAGGCCA
CCACTTCAAGAACTCTGTAGCACCGCCTACATACCTCGCTCTGCTAATCCTGTTACCAGTGGCTGCTGCC
AGTGGCGATAAGTCGTGTCTTACCGGGTTGGACTCAAGACGATAGTTACCGGATAAGGCGCAGCGGTCGG
GCTGAACGGGGGGTTCGTGCACACAGCCCAGCTTGGAGCGAACGACCTACACCGAACTGAGATACCTACA
GCGTGAGCTATGAGAAAGCGCCACGCTTCCCGAAGGGAGAAAGGCGGACAGGTATCCGGTAAGCGGCAGG
GTCGGAACAGGAGAGCGCACGAGGGAGCTTCCAGGGGGAAACGCCTGGTATCTTTATAGTCCTGTCGGGT
TTCGCCACCTCTGACTTGAGCGTCGATTTTTGTGATGCTCGTCAGGGGGGCGGAGCCTATGGAAAAACGC
CAGCAACGCGGCCTTTTTACGGTTCCTGGCCTTTTGCTGGCCTTTTGCTCACATGTTCTTTCCTGCGTTA
TCCCCTGATTCTGTGGATAACCGTATTACCGCCATGCAT
